>Addgene plasmid #41207 | TAL3033 | depositor partial sequence | sequence record 54846 | TAL3033 sequence 2430 bps
TCTAGAGCTAGCACCATGGACTACAAAGACCATGACGGTGATTATAAAGATCATGACATCGATTACAAGG
ATGACGATGACAAGATGGCCCCCAAGAAGAAGAGGAAGGTGGGCATTCACCGCGGGGTACCTATGGTGGA
CTTGAGGACACTCGGTTATTCGCAACAGCAACAGGAGAAAATCAAGCCTAAGGTCAGGAGCACCGTCGCG
CAACACCACGAGGCGCTTGTGGGGCATGGCTTCACTCATGCGCATATTGTCGCGCTTTCACAGCACCCTG
CGGCGCTTGGGACGGTGGCTGTCAAATACCAAGATATGATTGCGGCCCTGCCCGAAGCCACGCACGAGGC
AATTGTAGGGGTCGGTAAACAGTGGTCGGGAGCGCGAGCACTTGAGGCGCTGCTGACTGTGGCGGGTGAG
CTTAGGGGGCCTCCGCTCCAGCTCGACACCGGGCAGCTGCTGAAGATCGCGAAGAGAGGGGGAGTAACAG
CGGTAGAGGCAGTGCACGCCTGGCGCAATGCGCTCACCGGGGCCCCCTTGAACCTGACCCCAGACCAGGT
AGTCGCAATCGCGTCACATGACGGGGGAAAGCAAGCCCTGGAAACCGTGCAAAGGTTGTTGCCGGTCCTT
TGTCAAGACCACGGCCTTACACCGGAGCAAGTCGTGGCCATTGCATCCCACGACGGTGGCAAACAGGCTC
TTGAGACGGTTCAGAGACTTCTCCCAGTTCTCTGTCAAGCCCACGGGCTGACTCCCGATCAAGTTGTAGC
GATTGCGTCGAACATTGGAGGGAAACAAGCATTGGAGACTGTCCAACGGCTCCTTCCCGTGTTGTGTCAA
GCCCACGGTTTGACGCCTGCACAAGTGGTCGCCATCGCCTCGAATGGCGGCGGTAAGCAGGCGCTGGAAA
CAGTACAGCGCCTGCTGCCTGTACTGTGCCAGGATCATGGACTGACCCCAGACCAGGTAGTCGCAATCGC
GAACAATAATGGGGGAAAGCAAGCCCTGGAAACCGTGCAAAGGTTGTTGCCGGTCCTTTGTCAAGACCAC
GGCCTTACACCGGAGCAAGTCGTGGCCATTGCAAGCAATGGGGGTGGCAAACAGGCTCTTGAGACGGTTC
AGAGACTTCTCCCAGTTCTCTGTCAAGCCCACGGGCTGACTCCCGATCAAGTTGTAGCGATTGCGTCGCA
TGACGGAGGGAAACAAGCATTGGAGACTGTCCAACGGCTCCTTCCCGTGTTGTGTCAAGCCCACGGTTTG
ACGCCTGCACAAGTGGTCGCCATCGCCAGCCATGATGGCGGTAAGCAGGCGCTGGAAACAGTACAGCGCC
TGCTGCCTGTACTGTGCCAGGATCATGGACTGACCCCAGACCAGGTAGTCGCAATCGCGTCGAACATTGG
GGGAAAGCAAGCCCTGGAAACCGTGCAAAGGTTGTTGCCGGTCCTTTGTCAAGACCACGGCCTTACACCG
GAGCAAGTCGTGGCCATTGCAAGCAATGGGGGTGGCAAACAGGCTCTTGAGACGGTTCAGAGACTTCTCC
CAGTTCTCTGTCAAGCCCACGGGCTGACTCCCGATCAAGTTGTAGCGATTGCGTCGCATGACGGAGGGAA
ACAAGCATTGGAGACTGTCCAACGGCTCCTTCCCGTGTTGTGTCAAGCCCACGGTTTGACGCCTGCACAA
GTGGTCGCCATCGCCTCCAATATTGGCGGTAAGCAGGCGCTGGAAACAGTACAGCGCCTGCTGCCTGTAC
TGTGCCAGGATCATGGACTGACCCCAGACCAGGTAGTCGCAATCGCGTCAAACGGAGGGGGAAAGCAAGC
CCTGGAAACCGTGCAAAGGTTGTTGCCGGTCCTTTGTCAAGACCACGGCCTTACACCGGAGCAAGTCGTG
GCCATTGCATCCCACGACGGTGGCAAACAGGCTCTTGAGACGGTTCAGAGACTTCTCCCAGTTCTCTGTC
AAGCCCACGGGCTGACTCCCGATCAAGTTGTAGCGATTGCGTCGCATGACGGAGGGAAACAAGCATTGGA
GACTGTCCAACGGCTCCTTCCCGTGTTGTGTCAAGCCCACGGTTTGACGCCTGCACAAGTGGTCGCCATC
GCCTCCAATATTGGCGGTAAGCAGGCGCTGGAAACAGTACAGCGCCTGCTGCCTGTACTGTGCCAGGATC
ATGGACTGACACCCGAACAGGTGGTCGCCATTGCTTCTAACATCGGAGGACGGCCAGCCTTGGAGTCCAT
CGTAGCCCAATTGTCCAGGCCCGATCCCGCGTTGGCTGCGTTAACGAATGACCATCTGGTGGCGTTGGCA
TGTCTTGGTGGACGACCCGCGCTCGATGCAGTCAAAAAGGGTCTGCCTCATGCTCCCGCATTGATCAAAA
GAACCAACCGGCGGATTCCCGAGAGAACTTCCCATCGAGTCGCGGGATCC
