>Addgene plasmid #41207 | TAL3033 | addgene partial sequence | sequence record 56104 | JDS-TALEN-F 5'-TAGGGGTCGGTAAACAGTGG-3'
TGTGGCGGGTGAGCTTAGGGGGCCTCCGCTCCAGCTCGACACCGGGCAGCTGCTGAAGATCGCGAAGAGA
GGGGGAGTAACAGCGGTAGAGGCAGTGCACGCCTGGCGCAATGCGCTCACCGGGGCCCCCTTGAACCTGA
CCCCAGACCAGGTAGTCGCAATCGCGTCACATGACGGGGGAAAGCAAGCCCTGGAAACCGTGCAAAGGTT
GTTGCCGGTCCTTTGTCAAGACCACGGCCTTACACCGGAGCAAGTCGTGGCCATTGCATCCCACGACGGT
GGCAAACAGGCTCTTGAGACGGTTCAGAGACTTCTCCCAGTTCTCTGTCAAGCCCACGGGCTGACTCCCG
ATCAAGTTGTAGCGATTGCGTCGAACATTGGAGGGAAACAAGCATTGGAGACTGTCCAACGGCTCCTTCC
CGTGTTGTGTCAAGCCCACGGTTTGACGCCTGCACAAGTGGTCGCCATCGCCTCGAATGGCGGCGGTAAG
CAGGCGCTGGAAACAGTACAGCGCCTGCTGCCTGTACTGTGCCAGGATCATGGACTGACCCCAGACCAGG
TAGTCGCAATCGCGAACAATAATGGGGGAAAGCAAGCCCTGGAAACCGTGCAAAGGTTGTTGCCGGTCCT
TTGTCAAGACCACGGCCTTACACCGGAGCAAGTCGTGGCCATTGCAAGCAATGGGGGTGGCAAACAGGCT
CTTGAGACGGTTCAGAGACTTCTCCCAGTTCTCTGTCAAGCCCACGGGCTGACTCCCGATCAAGTTGTAG
CGATTGCGTCGCATGACGGAGGGAAACAAGCATTGGAGACTGTCCAACGGCTCCTTCCCGTGTTGTGTCA
AGCCCACGGTTTGACGCCTGCACAAGTGGTCGCCATCGCCA
