[The description below was written by a language model from this plasmid's Addgene catalogue record.]
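Description:
TAL3033 is a TALEN expression plasmid built on the JDS70 backbone (about 6.4 kb without insert), a mammalian expression vector that also carries a T7 promoter. It is maintained in E. coli as a high-copy plasmid under ampicillin selection. The insert, roughly 1.6 kb and named ZebrafishCommunity-bmp10-Right, is an engineered TAL effector repeat array designed to recognise a specific site in the zebrafish (Danio rerio) bmp10 gene. Although the record links the insert to bmp10, it is a DNA-binding domain targeted to that locus, not the bmp10 coding sequence itself. The array was cloned by restriction enzyme methods, and the cloning sites were destroyed in the process.

The backbone supplies the flanking parts that turn the repeat array into a functional nuclease: an N-terminal 3X FLAG epitope tag for detection and a C-terminal wild-type FokI cleavage domain. Expression is driven by the CMV promoter in mammalian cells. The T7 designation indicates that the coding sequence can also be transcribed in vitro, typically to make mRNA for embryo injection. The use of a BGH reverse sequencing primer suggests a BGH polyadenylation region downstream, though the record lists no feature table to confirm this.

Because FokI cuts only as a dimer, this "Right" monomer is meant to be paired with a corresponding left-half TALEN that binds the opposite strand nearby. Together they produce a double-strand break whose error-prone repair creates indel mutations. The construct belongs to a collection intended for targeted gene disruption in zebrafish, here of bmp10.
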