Addgene plasmid #41207: TAL3033
Depositing lab: Keith Joung. Depositing organization: Massachusetts General Hospital. Publication: Targeted gene disruption in somatic zebrafish cells using engineered TALENs. Sander JD, Cade L, Khayter C, Reyon D, Peterson RT, Joung JK, Yeh JR. Nat Biotechnol. 2011 Aug 5;29(8):697-8. doi: 10.1038/nbt.1934. PubMed 21822241.
Backbone
  Vector backbone: JDS70
  Backbone manufacturer: Addgene plasmid #32285
  Backbone size w/o insert (bp): 6447
  Vector type: Mammalian Expression ; T7
Growth in bacteria
  Bacterial resistance: Ampicillin, 100 μg/mL
  Growth temperature: 37°C
  Growth strain: XL1 Blue
  Copy number: High Copy
Gene/Insert
  Gene/Insert name: ZebrafishCommunity-bmp10-Right (alt name: bmp10)
  Species: D. rerio (zebrafish)
  Insert size (bp): 1640
  Entrez Gene: bmp10 (a.k.a. si:dkey-13n15.5)
  Promoter: CMV
  Tag / fusion protein: 3X Flag (N terminal on backbone); WT FOKI (C terminal on backbone)
  Cloning method: Restriction Enzyme; 5′ cloning site N/A (destroyed during cloning); 3′ cloning site N/A (destroyed during cloning)
  Sequencing primers: 5′ CMV-F; 3′ BGH-rev
Terms and licenses: Academic/Nonprofit Terms; Industry Terms: Not Available to Industry
Depositor comments: Target binding site: TCCATGTCCATCATCCAA It is strongly recommended that users perform a diagnostic digest to verify this plasmid prior to use. For example, a double digest of the plasmid with BamHI and KpnI should result in two bands at 2.3kb and 5.8kb.
How to cite: TAL3033 was a gift from Keith Joung (Addgene plasmid # 41207 ; http://n2t.net/addgene:41207 ; RRID:Addgene_41207)
